Addgene plasmid #202780: His-ATG3-Y210A
Purpose: ATG3 mutant overexpression in E.Coli. 6His-TEVsite-ATG3-Y210A-stop
Depositing lab: James Hurley. Depositing organization: University of California, Berkeley. Publication: Three-step docking by WIPI2, ATG16L1, and ATG3 delivers LC3 to the phagophore. Rao S, Skulsuppaisarn M, Strong LM, Ren X, Lazarou M, Hurley JH, Hummer G. Sci Adv. 2024 Feb 9;10(6):eadj8027. doi: 10.1126/sciadv.adj8027. Epub 2024 Feb 7. PubMed 38324698.
Backbone
  Vector backbone: 2BT
  Vector type: Bacterial Expression
Growth in bacteria
  Bacterial resistance: Ampicillin, 100 μg/mL
  Growth temperature: 37°C
  Growth strain: DH5alpha
  Copy number: Low Copy
Gene/Insert
  Gene/Insert name: ATG3
  Species: H. sapiens (human)
  Mutation: Y210A
  Entrez Gene: ATG3 (a.k.a. APG3, APG3-LIKE, APG3L, PC3-96, hApg3)
  Tag / fusion protein: 6xHis, TEV (N terminal on insert)
  Cloning method: Ligation Independent Cloning
Terms and licenses: Academic/Nonprofit Terms; Industry Terms: Not Available to Industry
How to cite: His-ATG3-Y210A was a gift from James Hurley (Addgene plasmid # 202780 ; http://n2t.net/addgene:202780 ; RRID:Addgene_202780)
