[The description below was written by a language model from this plasmid's Addgene catalogue record and pLannotate feature annotations shown in this document.]
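Description:
His-ATG3-Y210A is a bacterial expression plasmid built on the 2BT backbone, a pBR322/pET-style vector designed for ligation-independent cloning, and it is used to overproduce a point mutant of human ATG3 in E. coli. The plasmid replicates from a ColE1/pMB1-type origin. The neighbouring rop gene and bom region, both inherited from pBR322, are consistent with its catalogued low-copy status. Selection is by ampicillin through the β-lactamase gene under its own promoter. Two tetracycline-resistance fragments and the tet promoter flank the expression cassette. They appear to be the split remnants of the pBR322 tet gene and are not expected to provide a working marker.

The expression cassette is driven by a T7 promoter followed by the phage T7 gene 10 ribosome binding site, so transcription depends on a host that supplies T7 RNA polymerase. The feature table annotates no lac operator or lacI. The open reading frame encodes an N-terminal 6xHis tag, a TEV protease cleavage site and full-length human ATG3 carrying the Y210A substitution, ending in a stop codon, with a T7 terminator downstream. The short match to a T7 gene 10B-derived sequence lies after the stop codon and is probably backbone sequence rather than part of the protein. The His tag permits metal-affinity purification, and TEV cleavage can then remove it.

ATG3 is the E2-like enzyme that transfers ATG8-family proteins such as LC3 to phosphatidylethanolamine during autophagy. The associated study concerns delivery of LC3 to the phagophore by WIPI2, ATG16L1 and ATG3, which suggests the recombinant mutant serves in biochemical comparison with the wild-type protein. The record does not state the specific functional effect of Y210A.
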