Features (pLannotate 1.2.2; 16 found; start..end, strand, type, name):
    604..1504    -  CDS            TcR (fragment): tetracycline efflux protein; tet; confers resistance to tetracycline
   1526..1544    +  promoter       T7 promoter: promoter for bacteriophage T7 RNA polymerase
   1633..1655    +  RBS            RBS: efficient ribosome binding site from bacteriophage T7 gene 10 (Olins and Rangwala, 1989)
   1675..1692    +  CDS            6xHis: 6xHis affinity tag
   1693..1709    +  CDS            TEV site (fragment): tobacco etch virus (TEV) protease recognition and cleavage site
   1720..2661    +  CDS            ATG3: ATG3_HUMAN - Also known as APG3, APG3L. Experimental evidence at protein level: Swiss-Prot protein existence level 1. E2 conjugating enzyme required for the cytoplasm to vacuole transport (Cvt), autophagy, and mitochondrial homeostasis. Responsible for the E2-like covalent binding of phosphatidylethanolamine to the C- terminal Gly of ATG8-like proteins (GABARAP, GABARAPL1, GABARAPL2 or MAP1LC3A). The ATG12-ATG5 conjugate plays a role of an E3 and promotes the transfer of ATG8-like proteins from ATG3 to phosphatidylethanolamine (PE). This step is required for the membrane association of ATG8-li
   2750..2799    +  CDS            SET1 (fragment): solubility-enhancement tag derived from T7 phage gene 10B
   2807..2854    +  terminator     T7 terminator: transcription terminator for bacteriophage T7 RNA polymerase
   2880..3172    -  CDS            TcR (fragment): tetracycline efflux protein; tet; confers resistance to tetracycline
   3220..3248    -  promoter       tet promoter: E. coli promoter for tetracycline efflux protein gene
   3361..3465    +  promoter       AmpR promoter: bla
   3466..4326    +  CDS            AmpR: β-lactamase; bla; confers resistance to ampicillin, carbenicillin, and related antibiotics
   4497..5085    +  rep_origin     ori: high-copy-number ColE1/pMB1/pBR322/pUC origin of replication
   5271..5410    -  misc_feature   bom: basis of mobility region from pBR322
   5512..5703    -  CDS            rop: Rop protein, which maintains plasmids at low copy number; rop
   5720..362     +  CDS            YPB1_ECOLX (across the origin): Protein predicted: Swiss-Prot protein existence level 4. From Escherichia coli.
>Addgene plasmid #202780 | His-ATG3-Y210A | addgene full sequence | sequence record 403392 | Addgene NGS Result
GGGTAATGATACCGATGAAACGAGAGAGGATGCTCACGATACGGGTTACTGATGATGAACATGCCCGGTT
ACTGGAACGTTGTGAGGGTAAACAACTGGCGGTATGGATGCGGCGGGACCAGAGAAAAATCACTCAGGGT
CAATGCCAGCGCTTCGTTAATACAGATGTAGGTGTTCCACAGGGTAGCCAGCAGCATCCTGCGATGCAGA
TCCGGAACATAATGGTGCAGGGCGCTGACTTCCGCGTTTCCAGACTTTACGAAACACGGAAACCGAAGAC
CATTCATGTTGTTGCTCAGGTCGCAGACGTTTTGCAGCAGCAGTCGCTTCACGTTCGCTCGCGTATCGGT
GATTCATTCTGCTAACCAGTAAGGCAACCCCGCCAGCCTAGCCGGGTCCTCAACGACAGGAGCACGATCA
TGCGCACCCGTGGCCAGGACCCAACGCTGCCCGAGATGCGCCGCGTGCGGCTGCTGGAGATGGCGGACGC
GATGGATATGTTCTGCCAAGGGTTGGTTTGCGCATTCACAGTTCTCCGCAAGAATTGATTGGCTCCAATT
CTTGGAGTGGTGAATCCGTTAGCGAGGTGCCGCCGGCTTCCATTCAGGTCGAGGTGGCCCGGCTCCATGC
ACCGCGACGCAACGCGGGGAGGCAGACAAGGTATAGGGCGGCGCCTACAATCCATGCCAACCCGTTCCAT
GTGCTCGCCGAGGCGGCATAAATCGCCGTGACGATCAGCGGTCCAATGATCGAAGTTAGGCTGGTAAGAG
CCGCGAGCGATCCTTGAAGCTGTCCCTGATGGTCGTCATCTACCTGCCTGGACAGCATGGCCTGCAACGC
GGGCATCCCGATGCCGCCGGAAGCGAGAAGAATCATAATGGGGAAGGCCATCCAGCCTCGCGTCGCGAAC
GCCAGCAAGACGTAGCCCAGCGCGTCGGCCGCCATGCCGGCGATAATGGCCTGCTTCTCGCCGAAACGTT
TGGTGGCGGGACCAGTGACGAAGGCTTGAGCGAGGGCGTGCAAGATTCCGAATACCGCAAGCGACAGGCC
GATCATCGTCGCGCTCCAGCGAAAGCGGTCCTCGCCGAAAATGACCCAGAGCGCTGCCGGCACCTGTCCT
ACGAGTTGCATGATAAAGAAGACAGTCATAAGTGCGGCGACGATAGTCATGCCCCGCGCCCACCGGAAGG
AGCTGACTGGGTTGAAGGCTCTCAAGGGCATCGGTCGACGCTCTCCCTTATGCGACTCCTGCATTAGGAA
GCAGCCCAGTAGTAGGTTGAGGCCGTTGAGCACCGCCGCCGCAAGGAATGGTGCATGCAAGGAGATGGCG
CCCAACAGTCCCCCGGCCACGGGGCCTGCCACCATACCCACGCCGAAACAAGCGCTCATGAGCCCGAAGT
GGCGAGCCCGATCTTCCCCATCGGTGATGTCGGCGATATAGGCGCCAGCAACCGCACCTGTGGCGCCGGT
GATGCCGGCCACGATGCGTCCGGCGTAGAGGATCGAGATCTCGATCCCGCGAAATTAATACGACTCACTA
TAGGGAGACCACAACGGTTTCCCTCTAGTGCCGGCTCCGGAGAGCTCTTTAATTAAGCGGCCGCCCTGCA
GGACTCGAGTTCTAGAAATAATTTTGTTTAACTTTAAGAAGGAGATATACATATGAAATCTTCTCACCAT
CACCATCACCATGAAAACCTGTACTTCCAATCCAATGCAATGCAGAATGTGATTAATACTGTGAAGGGAA
AGGCACTGGAAGTGGCTGAGTACCTGACCCCGGTCCTCAAGGAATCAAAGTTTAAGGAAACAGGTGTAAT
TACCCCAGAAGAGTTTGTGGCAGCTGGAGATCACCTAGTCCACCACTGTCCAACATGGCAATGGGCTACA
GGGGAAGAATTGAAAGTGAAGGCATACCTACCAACAGGCAAACAATTTTTGGTAACCAAAAATGTGCCGT
GCTATAAGCGGTGCAAACAGATGGAATATTCAGATGAATTGGAAGCTATCATTGAAGAAGATGATGGTGA
TGGCGGATGGGTAGATACATATCACAACACAGGTATTACAGGAATAACGGAAGCCGTTAAAGAGATCACA
CTGGAAAATAAGGACAATATAAGGCTTCAAGATTGCTCAGCACTATGTGAAGAGGAAGAAGATGAAGATG
AAGGAGAAGCTGCAGATATGGAAGAATATGAAGAGAGTGGATTGTTGGAAACAGATGAGGCTACCCTAGA
TACAAGGAAAATAGTAGAAGCTTGTAAAGCCAAAACTGATGCTGGCGGTGAAGATGCTATTTTGCAAACC
AGAACTTATGACCTTTACATCACTTATGATAAATATGCGCAGACTCCACGATTATGGTTGTTTGGCTATG
ATGAGCAACGGCAGCCTTTAACAGTTGAGCACATGTATGAAGACATCAGTCAGGATCATGTGAAGAAAAC
AGTGACCATTGAAAATCACCCTCATCTGCCACCACCTCCCATGTGTTCAGTTCACCCATGCAGGCATGCT
GAGGTGATGAAGAAAATCATTGAGACTGTTGCAGAAGGAGGGGGAGAACTTGGAGTTCATATGTATCTTC
TTATTTTCTTGAAATTTGTACAAGCTGTCATTCCAACAATAGAATATGACTACACAAGACACTTCACAAT
GTAATAATAACATTGGAAGTGGATAACGGATCCGCGATCGCGGCGCGCCACCTGGTGGCCGGCCGGTACC
ACGCGTGCGCGCTGATCCGGCTGCTAACAAAGCCCGAAAGGAAGCTGAGTTGGCTGCTGCCACCGCTGAG
CAATAACTAGCATAACCCCTTGGGGCCTCTAAACGGGTCTTGAGGGGTTTTTTGCTGAAAGGAGGAACTA
TATCCGGATATCCACAGGACGGGTGTGGTCGCCATGATCGCGTAGTCGATAGTGGCTCCAAGTAGCGAAG
CGAGCAGGACTGGGCGGCGGCCAAAGCGGTCGGACAGTGCTCCGAGAACGGGTGCGCATAGAAATTGCAT
CAACGCATATAGCGCTAGCAGCACGCCATAGTGACTGGCGATGCTGTCGGAATGGACGATATCCCGCAAG
AGGCCCGGCAGTACCGGCATAACCAAGCCTATGCCTACAGCATCCAGGGTGACGGTGCCGAGGATGACGA
TGAGCGCATTGTTAGATTTCATACACGGTGCCTGACTGCGTTAGCAATTTAACTGTGATAAACTACCGCA
TTAAAGCTTATCGATGATAAGCTGTCAAACATGAGAATTCTTGAAGACGAAAGGGCCTCGTGATACGCCT
ATTTTTATAGGTTAATGTCATGATAATAATGGTTTCTTAGACGTCAGGTGGCACTTTTCGGGGAAATGTG
CGCGGAACCCCTATTTGTTTATTTTTCTAAATACATTCAAATATGTATCCGCTCATGAGACAATAACCCT
GATAAATGCTTCAATAACATTGAAAAAGGAAGAGTATGAGTATTCAACATTTCCGTGTCGCCCTTATTCC
CTTTTTTGCGGCATTTTGCCTTCCTGTTTTTGCTCACCCAGAAACGCTGGTGAAAGTAAAAGATGCTGAA
GATCAGTTGGGTGCACGAGTGGGTTACATCGAACTGGATCTCAACAGCGGTAAGATCCTTGAGAGTTTTC
GCCCCGAAGAACGTTTTCCAATGATGAGCACTTTTAAAGTTCTGCTATGTGGCGCGGTATTATCCCGTGT
TGACGCCGGGCAAGAGCAACTCGGTCGCCGCATACACTATTCTCAGAATGACTTGGTTGAGTACTCACCA
GTCACAGAAAAGCATCTTACGGATGGCATGACAGTAAGAGAATTATGCAGTGCTGCCATAACCATGAGTG
ATAACACTGCGGCCAACTTACTTCTGACAACGATCGGAGGACCGAAGGAGCTAACCGCTTTTTTGCACAA
CATGGGGGATCATGTAACTCGCCTTGATCGTTGGGAACCGGAGCTGAATGAAGCCATACCAAACGACGAG
CGTGACACCACGATGCCTGCAGCAATGGCAACAACGTTGCGCAAACTATTAACTGGCGAACTACTTACTC
TAGCTTCCCGGCAACAATTAATAGACTGGATGGAGGCGGATAAAGTTGCAGGACCACTTCTGCGCTCGGC
CCTTCCGGCTGGCTGGTTTATTGCTGATAAATCTGGAGCCGGTGAGCGTGGGTCTCGCGGTATCATTGCA
GCACTGGGGCCAGATGGTAAGCCCTCCCGTATCGTAGTTATCTACACGACGGGGAGTCAGGCAACTATGG
ATGAACGAAATAGACAGATCGCTGAGATAGGTGCCTCACTGATTAAGCATTGGTAACTGTCAGACCAAGT
TTACTCATATATACTTTAGATTGATTTAAAACTTCATTTTTAATTTAAAAGGATCTAGGTGAAGATCCTT
TTTGATAATCTCATGACCAAAATCCCTTAACGTGAGTTTTCGTTCCACTGAGCGTCAGACCCCGTAGAAA
AGATCAAAGGATCTTCTTGAGATCCTTTTTTTCTGCGCGTAATCTGCTGCTTGCAAACAAAAAAACCACC
GCTACCAGCGGTGGTTTGTTTGCCGGATCAAGAGCTACCAACTCTTTTTCCGAAGGTAACTGGCTTCAGC
AGAGCGCAGATACCAAATACTGTCCTTCTAGTGTAGCCGTAGTTAGGCCACCACTTCAAGAACTCTGTAG
CACCGCCTACATACCTCGCTCTGCTAATCCTGTTACCAGTGGCTGCTGCCAGTGGCGATAAGTCGTGTCT
TACCGGGTTGGACTCAAGACGATAGTTACCGGATAAGGCGCAGCGGTCGGGCTGAACGGGGGGTTCGTGC
ACACAGCCCAGCTTGGAGCGAACGACCTACACCGAACTGAGATACCTACAGCGTGAGCTATGAGAAAGCG
CCACGCTTCCCGAAGGGAGAAAGGCGGACAGGTATCCGGTAAGCGGCAGGGTCGGAACAGGAGAGCGCAC
GAGGGAGCTTCCAGGGGGAAACGCCTGGTATCTTTATAGTCCTGTCGGGTTTCGCCACCTCTGACTTGAG
CGTCGATTTTTGTGATGCTCGTCAGGGGGGCGGAGCCTATGGAAAAACGCCAGCAACGCGGCCTTTTTAC
GGTTCCTGGCCTTTTGCTGGCCTTTTGCTCACATGTTCTTTCCTGCGTTATCCCCTGATTCTGTGGATAA
CCGTATTACCGCCTTTGAGTGAGCTGATACCGCTCGCCGCAGCCGAACGACCGAGCGCAGCGAGTCAGTG
AGCGAGGAAGCGGAAGAGCGCCTGATGCGGTATTTTCTCCTTACGCATCTGTGCGGTATTTCACACCGCA
ATGGTGCACTCTCAGTACAATCTGCTCTGATGCCGCATAGTTAAGCCAGTATACACTCCGCTATCGCTAC
GTGACTGGGTCATGGCTGCGCCCCGACACCCGCCAACACCCGCTGACGCGCCCTGACGGGCTTGTCTGCT
CCCGGCATCCGCTTACAGACAAGCTGTGACCGTCTCCGGGAGCTGCATGTGTCAGAGGTTTTCACCGTCA
TCACCGAAACGCGCGAGGCAGCTGCGGTAAAGCTCATCAGCGTGGTCGTGAAGCGATTCACAGATGTCTG
CCTGTTCATCCGCGTCCAGCTCGTTGAGTTTCTCCAGAAGCGTTAATGTCTGGCTTCTGATAAAGCGGGC
CATGTTAAGGGCGGTTTTTTCCTGTTTGGTCACTGATGCCTCCGTGTAAGGGGGATTTCTGTTCATGG
