>Addgene plasmid #202780 | His-ATG3-Y210A | depositor partial sequence | sequence record 393549 | ATG3-Y210A (LIC insertion)
ATGCAGAATGTGATTAATACTGTGAAGGGAAAGGCACTGGAAGTGGCTGAGTACCTGACCCCGGTCCTCA
AGGAATCAAAGTTTAAGGAAACAGGTGTAATTACCCCAGAAGAGTTTGTGGCAGCTGGAGATCACCTAGT
CCACCACTGTCCAACATGGCAATGGGCTACAGGGGAAGAATTGAAAGTGAAGGCATACCTACCAACAGGC
AAACAATTTTTGGTAACCAAAAATGTGCCGTGCTATAAGCGGTGCAAACAGATGGAATATTCAGATGAAT
TGGAAGCTATCATTGAAGAAGATGATGGTGATGGCGGATGGGTAGATACATATCACAACACAGGTATTAC
AGGAATAACGGAAGCCGTTAAAGAGATCACACTGGAAAATAAGGACAATATAAGGCTTCAAGATTGCTCA
GCACTATGTGAAGAGGAAGAAGATGAAGATGAAGGAGAAGCTGCAGATATGGAAGAATATGAAGAGAGTG
GATTGTTGGAAACAGATGAGGCTACCCTAGATACAAGGAAAATAGTAGAAGCTTGTAAAGCCAAAACTGA
TGCTGGCGGTGAAGATGCTATTTTGCAAACCAGAACTTATGACCTTTACATCACTTATGATAAATATGCG
CAGACTCCACGATTATGGTTGTTTGGCTATGATGAGCAACGGCAGCCTTTAACAGTTGAGCACATGTATG
AAGACATCAGTCAGGATCATGTGAAGAAAACAGTGACCATTGAAAATCACCCTCATCTGCCACCACCTCC
CATGTGTTCAGTTCACCCATGCAGGCATGCTGAGGTGATGAAGAAAATCATTGAGACTGTTGCAGAAGGA
GGGGGAGAACTTGGAGTTCATATGTATCTTCTTATTTTCTTGAAATTTGTACAAGCTGTCATTCCAACAA
TAGAATATGACTACACAAGACACTTCACAATG
